>Addgene plasmid #200060 | pDM002-sgRNA-lenti-ZeoR | addgene full sequence | sequence record 391775 | Addgene NGS Result
GTCGACGGATCGGGAGATCTCCCGATCCCCTATGGTGCACTCTCAGTACAATCTGCTCTGATGCCGCATA
GTTAAGCCAGTATCTGCTCCCTGCTTGTGTGTTGGAGGTCGCTGAGTAGTGCGCGAGCAAAATTTAAGCT
ACAACAAGGCAAGGCTTGACCGACAATTGCATGAAGAATCTGCTTAGGGTTAGGCGTTTTGCGCTGCTTC
GCGATGTACGGGCCAGATATACGCGTTGACATTGATTATTGACTAGTTATTAATAGTAATCAATTACGGG
GTCATTAGTTCATAGCCCATATATGGAGTTCCGCGTTACATAACTTACGGTAAATGGCCCGCCTGGCTGA
CCGCCCAACGACCCCCGCCCATTGACGTCAATAATGACGTATGTTCCCATAGTAACGCCAATAGGGACTT
TCCATTGACGTCAATGGGTGGAGTATTTACGGTAAACTGCCCACTTGGCAGTACATCAAGTGTATCATAT
GCCAAGTACGCCCCCTATTGACGTCAATGACGGTAAATGGCCCGCCTGGCATTATGCCCAGTACATGACC
TTATGGGACTTTCCTACTTGGCAGTACATCTACGTATTAGTCATCGCTATTACCATGGTGATGCGGTTTT
GGCAGTACATCAATGGGCGTGGATAGCGGTTTGACTCACGGGGATTTCCAAGTCTCCACCCCATTGACGT
CAATGGGAGTTTGTTTTGGCACCAAAATCAACGGGACTTTCCAAAATGTCGTAACAACTCCGCCCCATTG
ACGCAAATGGGCGGTAGGCGTGTACGGTGGGAGGTCTATATAAGCAGCGCGTTTTGCCTGTACTGGGTCT
CTCTGGTTAGACCAGATCTGAGCCTGGGAGCTCTCTGGCTAACTAGGGAACCCACTGCTTAAGCCTCAAT
AAAGCTTGCCTTGAGTGCTTCAAGTAGTGTGTGCCCGTCTGTTGTGTGACTCTGGTAACTAGAGATCCCT
CAGACCCTTTTAGTCAGTGTGGAAAATCTCTAGCAGTGGCGCCCGAACAGGGACTTGAAAGCGAAAGGGA
AACCAGAGGAGCTCTCTCGACGCAGGACTCGGCTTGCTGAAGCGCGCACGGCAAGAGGCGAGGGGCGGCG
ACTGGTGAGTACGCCAAAAATTTTGACTAGCGGAGGCTAGAAGGAGAGAGATGGGTGCGAGAGCGTCAGT
ATTAAGCGGGGGAGAATTAGATCGCGATGGGAAAAAATTCGGTTAAGGCCAGGGGGAAAGAAAAAATATA
AATTAAAACATATAGTATGGGCAAGCAGGGAGCTAGAACGATTCGCAGTTAATCCTGGCCTGTTAGAAAC
ATCAGAAGGCTGTAGACAAATACTGGGACAGCTACAACCATCCCTTCAGACAGGATCAGAAGAACTTAGA
TCATTATATAATACAGTAGCAACCCTCTATTGTGTGCATCAAAGGATAGAGATAAAAGACACCAAGGAAG
CTTTAGACAAGATAGAGGAAGAGCAAAACAAAAGTAAGACCACCGCACAGCAAGCGGCCGGCCGCTGATC
TTCAGACCTGGAGGAGGAGATATGAGGGACAATTGGAGAAGTGAATTATATAAATATAAAGTAGTAAAAA
TTGAACCATTAGGAGTAGCACCCACCAAGGCAAAGAGAAGAGTGGTGCAGAGAGAAAAAAGAGCAGTGGG
AATAGGAGCTTTGTTCCTTGGGTTCTTGGGAGCAGCAGGAAGCACTATGGGCGCAGCGTCAATGACGCTG
ACGGTACAGGCCAGACAATTATTGTCTGGTATAGTGCAGCAGCAGAACAATTTGCTGAGGGCTATTGAGG
CGCAACAGCATCTGTTGCAACTCACAGTCTGGGGCATCAAGCAGCTCCAGGCAAGAATCCTGGCTGTGGA
AAGATACCTAAAGGATCAACAGCTCCTGGGGATTTGGGGTTGCTCTGGAAAACTCATTTGCACCACTGCT
GTGCCTTGGAATGCTAGTTGGAGTAATAAATCTCTGGAACAGATTTGGAATCACACGACCTGGATGGAGT
GGGACAGAGAAATTAACAATTACACAAGCTTAATACACTCCTTAATTGAAGAATCGCAAAACCAGCAAGA
AAAGAATGAACAAGAATTATTGGAATTAGATAAATGGGCAAGTTTGTGGAATTGGTTTAACATAACAAAT
TGGCTGTGGTATATAAAATTATTCATAATGATAGTAGGAGGCTTGGTAGGTTTAAGAATAGTTTTTGCTG
TACTTTCTATAGTGAATAGAGTTAGGCAGGGATATTCACCATTATCGTTTCAGACCCACCTCCCAACCCC
GAGGGGACCCGACAGGCCCGAAGGAATAGAAGAAGAAGGTGGAGAGAGAGACAGAGACAGATCCATTCGA
TTAGTGAACGGATCGGCACTGCGTGCGCCAATTCTGCAGACAAATGGCAGTATTCATCCACAATTTTAAA
AGAAAAGGGGGGATTGGGGGGTACAGTGCAGGGGAAAGAATAGTAGACATAATAGCAACAGACATACAAA
CTAAAGAATTACAAAAACAAATTACAAAAATTCAAAATTTTCGGGTTTATTACAGGGACAGCAGAGATCC
AGTTTGGTTAGTACCGGGCCCGCTCTAGAGATCCGACGCGCCATCTCTAGGCCCGCGCCGGCCCCCTCGC
ACGGACTTGTGGGAGAAGCTCGGCTACTCCCCTGCCCCGGTTAATTTGCATATAATATTTCCTAGTAACT
ATAGAGGCTTAATGTGCGATAAAAGACAGATAATCTGTTCTTTTTAATACTAGCTACATTTTACATGATA
GGCTTGGATTTCTATAACTTCGTATAGCATACATTATACGAAGTTATAAACAGCACAAAAGGAAACTCAC
CCTAACTGTAAAGTAATTGTGTGTTTTGAGACTATAAGTATCCCTTGGAGAACCACCTTGTTGGACCAGG
ATGGGCACCACCCGTTTAAGAGCTAAGCTGGAAACAGCATAGCAAGTTTAAATAAGGCTAGTCCGTTATC
AACTTGAAAAAGTGGCACCGAGTCGGTGCTTTTTTTCTCGAGTACTAGGATCCATTAGGCGGCCGCGTGG
ATAACCGTATTACCGCCATGCATGTGCCCGTCAGTGGGCAGAGCGCACATCGCCCACAGTCCCCGAGAAG
TTGGGGGGAGGGGTCGGCAATTGAACCGGTGCCTAGAGAAGGTGGCGCGGGGTAAACTGGGAAAGTGATG
TCGTGTACTGGCTCCGCCTTTTTCCCGAGGGTGGGGGAGAACCGTATATAAGTGCAGTAGTCGCCGTGAA
CGTTCTTTTTCGCAACGGGTTTGCCGCCAGAACACAGGTAAGTGCCGTGTGTGGTTCCCGCGGGCCTGGC
CTCTTTACGGGTTATGGCCCTTGCGTGCCTTGAATTACTTCCACCTGGCTGCAGTACGTGATTCTTGATC
CCGAGCTTCGGGTTGGAAGTGGGTGGGAGAGTTCGAGGCCTTGCGCTTAAGGAGCCCCTTCGCCTCGTGC
TTGAGTTGAGGCCTGGCCTGGGCGCTGGGGCCGCCGCGTGCGAATCTGGTGGCACCTTCGCGCCTGTCTC
GCTGCTTTCGATAAGTCTCTAGCCATTTAAAATTTTTGATGACCTGCTGCGACGCTTTTTTTCTGGCAAG
ATAGTCTTGTAAATGCGGGCCAAGATCTGCACACTGGTATTTCGGTTTTTGGGGCCGCGGGCGGCGACGG
GGCCCGTGCGTCCCAGCGCACATGTTCGGCGAGGCGGGGCCTGCGAGCGCGGCCACCGAGAATCGGACGG
GGGTAGTCTCAAGCTGGCCGGCCTGCTCTGGTGCCTGGCCTCGCGCCGCCGTGTATCGCCCCGCCCTGGG
CGGCAAGGCTGGCCCGGTCGGCACCAGTTGCGTGAGCGGAAAGATGGCCGCTTCCCGGCCCTGCTGCAGG
GAGCTCAAAATGGAGGACGCGGCGCTCGGGAGAGCGGGCGGGTGAGTCACCCACACAAAGGAAAAGGGCC
TTTCCGTCCTCAGCCGTCGCTTCATGTGACTCCACGGAGTACCGGGCGCCGTCCAGGCACCTCGATTAGT
TCTCGCGCTTTTGGAGTACGTCGTCTTTAGGTTGGGGGGAGGGGTTTTATGCGATGGAGTTTCCCCACAC
TGAGTGGGTGGAGACTGAAGTTAGGCCAGCTTGGCACTTGATGTAATTCTCCTTGGAATTTGCCCTTTTT
GAGTTTGGATCTTGGTTCATTCTCAAGCCTCAGACAGTGGTTCAAAGTTTTTTTCTTCCATTTCAGGTGT
CGTGAGCTAGATGGCCAAGTTGACCAGTGCCGTTCCGGTGCTCACCGCGCGCGACGTCGCCGGAGCGGTC
GAGTTCTGGACCGACCGGCTCGGGTTCTCCCGGGACTTCGTGGAGGACGACTTCGCCGGTGTGGTCCGGG
ACGACGTGACCCTGTTCATCAGCGCGGTCCAGGACCAGGTGGTGCCGGACAACACCCTGGCCTGGGTGTG
GGTGCGCGGCCTGGACGAGCTGTACGCCGAGTGGTCGGAGGTCGTGTCCACGAACTTCCGGGACGCCTCC
GGGCCGGCCATGACCGAGATCGGCGAGCAGCCGTGGGGGCGGGAGTTCGCCCTGCGCGACCCGGCCGGCA
ACTGCGTGCACTTCGTGGCCGAGGAGCAGGACGGATCGGGAGAGGGCAGAGGAAGTCTGCTAACATGCGG
TGACGTCGAGGAGAATCCTGGCCCACCGGTCGCCACCATGGTGAGCAAGGGCGAGGAGGATAACATGGCC
ATCATCAAGGAGTTCATGCGCTTCAAGGTGCACATGGAGGGCTCCGTGAACGGCCACGAGTTCGAGATCG
AGGGCGAGGGCGAGGGCCGCCCCTACGAGGGCACCCAGACCGCCAAGCTGAAGGTGACCAAGGGTGGCCC
CCTGCCCTTCGCCTGGGACATCCTGTCCCCTCAGTTCATGTACGGCTCCAAGGCCTACGTGAAGCACCCC
GCCGACATCCCCGACTACTTGAAGCTGTCCTTCCCCGAGGGCTTCAAGTGGGAGCGCGTGATGAACTTCG
AGGACGGCGGCGTGGTGACCGTGACCCAGGACTCCTCCCTGCAGGACGGCGAGTTCATCTACAAGGTGAA
GCTGCGCGGCACCAACTTCCCCTCCGACGGCCCCGTAATGCAGAAGAAGACCATGGGCTGGGAGGCCTCC
TCCGAGCGGATGTACCCCGAGGACGGCGCCCTGAAGGGCGAGATCAAGCAGAGGCTGAAGCTGAAGGACG
GCGGCCACTACGACGCTGAGGTCAAGACCACCTACAAGGCCAAGAAGCCCGTGCAGCTGCCCGGCGCCTA
CAACGTCAACATCAAGTTGGACATCACCTCCCACAACGAGGACTACACCATCGTGGAACAGTACGAACGC
GCCGAGGGCCGCCACTCCACCGGCGGCATGGACGAGCTGTACAAGTAAAATTCGTCGAGGGACCTAATAA
CTTCGTATAGCATACATTATACGAAGTTATACATGTTTAAGGGTTCCGGTTCCACTAGGTACAATTCGAT
ATCAAGCTTATCGATAATCAACCTCTGGATTACAAAATTTGTGAAAGATTGACTGGTATTCTTAACTATG
TTGCTCCTTTTACGCTATGTGGATACGCTGCTTTAATGCCTTTGTATCATGCTATTGCTTCCCGTATGGC
TTTCATTTTCTCCTCCTTGTATAAATCCTGGTTGCTGTCTCTTTATGAGGAGTTGTGGCCCGTTGTCAGG
CAACGTGGCGTGGTGTGCACTGTGTTTGCTGACGCAACCCCCACTGGTTGGGGCATTGCCACCACCTGTC
AGCTCCTTTCCGGGACTTTCGCTTTCCCCCTCCCTATTGCCACGGCGGAACTCATCGCCGCCTGCCTTGC
CCGCTGCTGGACAGGGGCTCGGCTGTTGGGCACTGACAATTCCGTGGTGTTGTCGGGGAAATCATCGTCC
TTTCCTTGGCTGCTCGCCTGTGTTGCCACCTGGATTCTGCGCGGGACGTCCTTCTGCTACGTCCCTTCGG
CCCTCAATCCAGCGGACCTTCCTTCCCGCGGCCTGCTGCCGGCTCTGCGGCCTCTTCCGCGTCTTCGCCT
TCGCCCTCAGACGAGTCGGATCTCCCTTTGGGCCGCCTCCCCGCATCGATACCGTCGACCTCGATCGAGA
CCTAGAAAAACATGGAGCAATCACAAGTAGCAATACAGCAGCTACCAATGCTGATTGTGCCTGGCTAGAA
GCACAAGAGGAGGAGGAGGTGGGTTTTCCAGTCACACCTCAGGTACCTTTAAGACCAATGACTTACAAGG
CAGCTGTAGATCTTAGCCACTTTTTAAAAGAAAAGGGGGGACTGGAAGGGCTAATTCACTCCCAACGAAG
ACAAGATATCCTTGATCTGTGGATCTACCACACACAAGGCTACTTCCCTGATTGGCAGAACTACACACCA
GGGCCAGGGATCAGATATCCACTGACCTTTGGATGGTGCTACAAGCTAGTACCAGTTGAGCAAGAGAAGG
TAGAAGAAGCCAATGAAGGAGAGAACACCCGCTTGTTACACCCTGTGAGCCTGCATGGGATGGATGACCC
GGAGAGAGAAGTATTAGAGTGGAGGTTTGACAGCCGCCTAGCATTTCATCACATGGCCCGAGAGCTGCAT
CCGGACTGTACTGGGTCTCTCTGGTTAGACCAGATCTGAGCCTGGGAGCTCTCTGGCTAACTAGGGAACC
CACTGCTTAAGCCTCAATAAAGCTTGCCTTGAGTGCTTCAAGTAGTGTGTGCCCGTCTGTTGTGTGACTC
TGGTAACTAGAGATCCCTCAGACCCTTTTAGTCAGTGTGGAAAATCTCTAGCAGCATGTGAGCAAAAGGC
CAGCAAAAGGCCAGGAACCGTAAAAAGGCCGCGTTGCTGGCGTTTTTCCATAGGCTCCGCCCCCCTGACG
AGCATCACAAAAATCGACGCTCAAGTCAGAGGTGGCGAAACCCGACAGGACTATAAAGATACCAGGCGTT
TCCCCCTGGAAGCTCCCTCGTGCGCTCTCCTGTTCCGACCCTGCCGCTTACCGGATACCTGTCCGCCTTT
CTCCCTTCGGGAAGCGTGGCGCTTTCTCATAGCTCACGCTGTAGGTATCTCAGTTCGGTGTAGGTCGTTC
GCTCCAAGCTGGGCTGTGTGCACGAACCCCCCGTTCAGCCCGACCGCTGCGCCTTATCCGGTAACTATCG
TCTTGAGTCCAACCCGGTAAGACACGACTTATCGCCACTGGCAGCAGCCACTGGTAACAGGATTAGCAGA
GCGAGGTATGTAGGCGGTGCTACAGAGTTCTTGAAGTGGTGGCCTAACTACGGCTACACTAGAAGAACAG
TATTTGGTATCTGCGCTCTGCTGAAGCCAGTTACCTTCGGAAAAAGAGTTGGTAGCTCTTGATCCGGCAA
ACAAACCACCGCTGGTAGCGGTGGTTTTTTTGTTTGCAAGCAGCAGATTACGCGCAGAAAAAAAGGATCT
CAAGAAGATCCTTTGATCTTTTCTACGGGGTCTGACGCTCAGTGGAACGAAAACTCACGTTAAGGGATTT
TGGTCATGAGATTATCAAAAAGGATCTTCACCTAGATCCTTTTAAATTAAAAATGAAGTTTTAAATCAAT
CTAAAGTATATATGAGTAAACTTGGTCTGACAGTTACCAATGCTTAATCAGTGAGGCACCTATCTCAGCG
ATCTGTCTATTTCGTTCATCCATAGTTGCCTGACTCCCCGTCGTGTAGATAACTACGATACGGGAGGGCT
TACCATCTGGCCCCAGTGCTGCAATGATACCGCGAGACCCACGCTCACCGGCTCCAGATTTATCAGCAAT
AAACCAGCCAGCCGGAAGGGCCGAGCGCAGAAGTGGTCCTGCAACTTTATCCGCCTCCATCCAGTCTATT
AATTGTTGCCGGGAAGCTAGAGTAAGTAGTTCGCCAGTTAATAGTTTGCGCAACGTTGTTGCCATTGCTA
CAGGCATCGTGGTGTCACGCTCGTCGTTTGGTATGGCTTCATTCAGCTCCGGTTCCCAACGATCAAGGCG
AGTTACATGATCCCCCATGTTGTGCAAAAAAGCGGTTAGCTCCTTCGGTCCTCCGATCGTTGTCAGAAGT
AAGTTGGCCGCAGTGTTATCACTCATGGTTATGGCAGCACTGCATAATTCTCTTACTGTCATGCCATCCG
TAAGATGCTTTTCTGTGACTGGTGAGTACTCAACCAAGTCATTCTGAGAATAGTGTATGCGGCGACCGAG
TTGCTCTTGCCCGGCGTCAATACGGGATAATACCGCGCCACATAGCAGAACTTTAAAAGTGCTCATCATT
GGAAAACGTTCTTCGGGGCGAAAACTCTCAAGGATCTTACCGCTGTTGAGATCCAGTTCGATGTAACCCA
CTCGTGCACCCAACTGATCTTCAGCATCTTTTACTTTCACCAGCGTTTCTGGGTGAGCAAAAACAGGAAG
GCAAAATGCCGCAAAAAAGGGAATAAGGGCGACACGGAAATGTTGAATACTCATACTCTTCCTTTTTCAA
TATTATTGAAGCATTTATCAGGGTTATTGTCTCATGAGCGGATACATATTTGAATGTATTTAGAAAAATA
AACAAATAGGGGTTCCGCGCACATTTCCCCGAAAAGTGCCACCTGAC
Features (pLannotate 1.2.2; 24 found; start..end, strand, type, name):
     31..83      -  misc_feature   bom (fragment): basis of mobility region from pBR322
    238..617     +  enhancer       CMV enhancer: human cytomegalovirus immediate early enhancer
    618..817     +  promoter       CMV promoter: human cytomegalovirus (CMV) immediate early promoter
    835..1015    +  LTR            5' LTR (truncated): truncated 5' long terminal repeat (LTR) from HIV-1
   1062..1187    +  misc_feature   HIV-1 Ψ: packaging signal of human immunodeficiency virus type 1
   1171..1509    +  CDS            HIV-1 gag (fragment): gag protein from human immunodeficiency virus 1; gag
   1684..1917    +  misc_feature   RRE: The Rev response element (RRE) of HIV-1 allows for Rev-dependent mRNA export from the nucleus to the cytoplasm.
   2294..2394    +  CDS            Rev (fragment): human immunodeficiency virus 1 (HIV-1) Rev protein; rev; enhances nuclear export of unspliced and incompletely spliced viral mRNAs
   2444..2561    +  misc_feature   cPPT/CTS: central polypurine tract and central termination sequence of HIV-1
   2814..2847    +  protein_bind   loxP: Cre-mediated recombination occurs in the 8-bp core sequence (GCATACAT). Cre recombinase
   2934..2953    -  CDS            VN155(I152L) (fragment): improved N-terminal fragment of mVenus for use in bimolecular fluorescence complementation (BiFC) (Kodama and Hu, 2010)
   2972..3039    +  misc_RNA       tracrRNA (fragment): trans-activating CRISPR RNA for the Streptococcus pyogenes CRISPR/Cas9 system
   3104..4275    +  promoter       EF-1α promoter: strong constitutive promoter for human elongation factor EF-1α
   4281..4652    +  CDS            ble: BLE_STRHI - Experimental evidence at protein level: Swiss-Prot protein existence level 1. Binding protein with a strong affinity to the bleomycin family of antibiotics. From Streptoalloteichus hindustanus.
   4728..5435    +  CDS            mCherry: mCherry is a basic (constitutively fluorescent) red fluorescent protein published in 2004, derived from Discosoma sp.. It is reported to be a very rapidly-maturing monomer with low acid sensitivity.
   5457..5490    +  protein_bind   loxP: Cre-mediated recombination occurs in the 8-bp core sequence (GCATACAT). Cre recombinase
   5523..5546    +  misc_feature   MCS (fragment): pBluescript multiple cloning site
   5546..6134    +  misc_feature   WPRE: woodchuck hepatitis virus posttranscriptional regulatory element
   6135..6154    +  misc_feature   MCS (fragment): pBluescript multiple cloning site
   6156..6656    +  CDS            nef (fragment): NEF_HV1LA - Experimental evidence at protein level: Swiss-Prot protein existence level 1. Extracellular Nef protein targets CD4(+) T-lymphocytes for apoptosis by interacting with CXCR4 surface receptors. From Human immunodeficiency virus type 1 group M subtype B (isolate Lai) (HIV-1).
   6663..6843    +  LTR            5' LTR (truncated): truncated 5' long terminal repeat (LTR) from HIV-1
   6905..7493    -  rep_origin     ori: high-copy-number ColE1/pMB1/pBR322/pUC origin of replication
   7664..8524    -  CDS            AmpR: β-lactamase; bla; confers resistance to ampicillin, carbenicillin, and related antibiotics
   8525..8629    -  promoter       AmpR promoter: bla
