[The description below was written by a language model from this plasmid's Addgene catalogue record and pLannotate feature annotations shown in this document.]
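Description:
pDM002-sgRNA-lenti-ZeoR is a lentiviral CRISPR guide-expression vector for mammalian cells. It is derived from pMCB320, with the original puromycin resistance marker replaced by a bleomycin/zeocin resistance gene. It is about 8.7 kb and is propagated in bacteria as a high-copy plasmid through a ColE1/pUC-type origin, with ampicillin selection from the β-lactamase gene. The viral backbone has a CMV enhancer/promoter fused to a truncated HIV-1 5' LTR, which drives genomic RNA production in packaging cells. This is followed by the Ψ packaging signal with a partial gag sequence, the RRE for Rev-dependent nuclear export, and the cPPT/CTS. A WPRE downstream boosts transcript expression, and a second truncated LTR closes the transfer cassette.

The payload has two expression units. According to the catalogue, a mouse U6 promoter drives the sgRNA, although this promoter was not picked up in the automated feature table. The table does show the S. pyogenes guide scaffold (annotated as a tracrRNA fragment) just after a short 20-nt hit mislabelled as an mVenus fragment. That hit lies where the spacer would be expected and may correspond to the placeholder guide listed in the record. New spacers are inserted using the BlpI and BstXI sites. Downstream, an EF-1α promoter drives the ble gene and then mCherry, so transduced cells can be selected with zeocin and tracked by red fluorescence. The record does not state what links the two coding sequences. Two loxP sites flank the region from the sgRNA unit through mCherry, which would in principle allow Cre-mediated excision. The vector is suited to delivering single guides into Cas9-expressing cells, particularly when puromycin selection is already in use.
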