Addgene plasmid #200060: pDM002-sgRNA-lenti-ZeoR
Purpose: Lentiviral vector for expression of sgRNA with mCherry, zeocin resistance, BlpI + BstXI cloning sites
Depositing lab: Britt Glaunsinger. Depositing organization: University of California, Berkeley. Publication: The viral packaging motor potentiates Kaposi's sarcoma-associated herpesvirus gene expression late in infection. McCollum CO, Didychuk AL, Liu D, Murray-Nerger LA, Cristea IM, Glaunsinger BA. PLoS Pathog. 2023 Apr 17;19(4):e1011163. doi: 10.1371/journal.ppat.1011163. eCollection 2023 Apr. PubMed 37068108.
Backbone
  Vector backbone: pMCB320, bleomycin resistance marker is in place of puromycin resistance
  Backbone size w/o insert (bp): 8668
  Total vector size (bp): 8668
  Modifications to backbone: bleomycin resistance marker is in place of puromycin resistance
  Vector type: Mammalian Expression, Lentiviral, CRISPR
  Selectable markers: Zeocin
Growth in bacteria
  Bacterial resistance: Ampicillin, 100 μg/mL
  Growth temperature: 37°C
  Growth strain: NEB Stable
  Copy number: High Copy
Gene/Insert
  Gene/Insert name: Bleomycin resistance, mCherry
  gRNA/shRNA sequence: GACCAGGATGGGCACCACCC
  Promoter: mU6
  Cloning method: Ligation Independent Cloning
  Sequencing primers: 5′ TCAAGCCTCAGACAGTGGTTC
Terms and licenses: Academic/Nonprofit Terms; Industry Terms: Not Available to Industry
Depositor comments: pDM002 is modified from pMCB320 (Addgene #89359) from the Bassik lab, where puromycin resistance has been swapped out for zeocin resistance. Please visit https://doi.org/10.1101/2023.01.29.526158 for bioRxiv preprint.
How to cite: pDM002-sgRNA-lenti-ZeoR was a gift from Britt Glaunsinger (Addgene plasmid # 200060 ; http://n2t.net/addgene:200060 ; RRID:Addgene_200060)
